>Addgene plasmid #156846 | pD649-HAsp-LILRA3-Fc(DAPA)-AviTag-6xHis | addgene full sequence | sequence record 472810 | Addgene NGS Result
TTTCAATATTATTGAAGCATTTATCAGGGTTATTGTCTCATGAGCGGATACATATTTGAATGTATTTAGA
AAAATAAACAAATAGGGGTCAGTGTTACAACCAATTAACCAATTCTGAACATTATCGCGAGCCCATTTAT
ACCTGAATATGGCTCATAACACCCCTTGCTCATGACCAAAATCCCTTAACGTGAGTTACGCGCGCGTCGT
TCCACTGAGCGTCAGACCCCGTAGAAAAGATCAAAGGATCTTCTTGAGATCCTTTTTTTCTGCGCGTAAT
CTGCTGCTTGCAAACAAAAAAACCACCGCTACCAGCGGTGGTTTGTTTGCCGGATCAAGAGCTACCAACT
CTTTTTCCGAAGGTAACTGGCTTCAGCAGAGCGCAGATACCAAATACTGTTCTTCTAGTGTAGCCGTAGT
TAGCCCACCACTTCAAGAACTCTGTAGCACCGCCTACATACCTCGCTCTGCTAATCCTGTTACCAGTGGC
TGCTGCCAGTGGCGATAAGTCGTGTCTTACCGGGTTGGACTCAAGACGATAGTTACCGGATAAGGCGCAG
CGGTCGGGCTGAACGGGGGGTTCGTGCACACAGCCCAGCTTGGAGCGAACGACCTACACCGAACTGAGAT
ACCTACAGCGTGAGCTATGAGAAAGCGCCACGCTTCCCGAAGGGAGAAAGGCGGACAGGTATCCGGTAAG
CGGCAGGGTCGGAACAGGAGAGCGCACGAGGGAGCTTCCAGGGGGAAACGCCTGGTATCTTTATAGTCCT
GTCGGGTTTCGCCACCTCTGACTTGAGCGTCGATTTTTGTGATGCTCGTCAGGGGGGCGGAGCCTATGGA
AAAACGCCAGCAACGCGGCCTTTTTACGGTTCCTGGCCTTTTGCTGGCCTTTTGCTCACATGTTCTTTCC
TGCGTTATCCCCTGATTCTGTGGATAACCGTATTACCGCCTTTGAGTGAGCTGATACCGCTCGCCGCAGC
CGAACGACCGAGCGCAGCGAGTCAGTGAGCGAGGAAGCGGAAGGCGAGAGTAGGGAACTGCCAGGCATCA
AACTAAGCAGAAGGCCCCTGACGGATGGCCTTTTTGCGTTTCTACAAACTCTTTCTGTGTTGTAAAACGA
CGGCCAGTCTTAAGCTCGGGCCCCCTGGGCGGTTCTGATAACGAGTAATCGTTAATCCGCAAATAACGTA
AAAACCCGCTTCGGCGGGTTTTTTTATGGGGGGAGTTTAGGGAAAGAGCATTTGTCAGAATATTTAAGGG
CGCCTGTCACTTTGCTTGATATATGAGAATTATTTAACCTTATAAATGAGAAAAAAGCAACGCACTTTAA
ATAAGATACGTTGCTTTTTCGATTGATGAACACCTATAATTAAACTATTCATCTATTATTTATGATTTTT
TGTATATACAATATTTCTAGTTTGTTAAAGAGAATTAAGAAAATAAATCTCGAAAATAATAAAGGGAAAA
TCAGTTTTTGATATCAAAATTATACATGTCAACGATAATACAAAATATAATACAAACTATAAGATGTTAT
CAGTATTTATTATCATTTAGAATAAATTTTGTGTCGCCCTTAATTGTGAGCGGATAACAATTACGAGCTT
CATGCACAGTGGCGTTGACTCAATATTGGCCATTAGCCATATTATTCATTGGTTATATAGCATAAATCAA
TATTGGCTATTGGCCATTGCATACGTTGTATCTATATCATAATATGTACATTTATATTGGCTCATGTCCA
ATATGACCGCCATGTTGGCATTGATTATTGACTAGTTATTAATAGTAATCAATTACGGGGTCATTAGTTC
ATAGCCCATATATGGAGTTCCGCGTTACATAACTTACGGTAAATGGCCCGCCTGGCTGACCGCCCAACGA
CCCCCGCCCATTGACGTCAATAATGACGTATGTTCCCATAGTAACGCCAATAGGGACTTTCCATTGACGT
CAATGGGTGGAGTATTTACGGTAAACTGCCCACTTGGCAGTACATCAAGTGTATCATATGCCAAGTACGC
CCCCTATTGACGTCAATGACGGTAAATGGCCCGCCTGGCATTATGCCCAGTACATGACCTTATGGGACTT
TCCTACTTGGCAGTACATCTACGTATTAGTCATCGCTATTACCATGGTGATGCGGTTTTGGCAGTACATC
AATGGGCGTGGATAGCGGTTTGACTCACGGGGATTTCCAAGTCTCCACCCCATTGACGTCAATGGGAGTT
TGTTTTGGCACCAAAATCAACGGGACTTTCCAAAATGTCGTAACAACTCCGCCCCATTGACGCAAATGGG
CGGTAGGCGTGTACGGTGGGAGGTCTATATAAGCAGAGCTCGTTTAGTGAACCGTCAGATCGCCTGGAGA
CGCCATCCACGCTGTTTTGACCTCCATAGAAGACACCGGGACCGATCCAGCCTCCGCGGCCGGGAACGGT
GCATTGGAACGCGGATTCCCCGTGCCAAGAGTGACGTAAGTACCGCCTATAGAGTCTATAGGCCCACCCC
CTTGGCTTCGTTAGAACGCGGCTACAATTAATACATAACCTTATGTATCATACACATACGATTTAGGTGA
CACTATAGAATAACATCCACTTTGCCTTTCTCTCCACAGGTGTCCACTCCCAGGTCCAACTGCACCTCGG
TTCTATCGAAAACGCGCCTGCTAGCGCCACCATGAAGACCATCATTGCCCTGAGCTACATCTTCTGCCTG
GTGTTCGCTGCGGCCGCCGGACCTCTTCCTAAACCTACACTTTGGGCCGAGCCTGGCAGCGTGATCACAC
AGGGATCTCCAGTGACACTGAGATGCCAGGGCAGCCTGGAAACCCAAGAGTACCACCTGTACAGAGAGAA
GAAAACCGCTCTGTGGATCACCAGGATTCCCCAAGAGCTGGTCAAGAAGGGACAGTTCCCCATCCTGAGC
ATCACATGGGAGCACGCCGGCAGATACTGCTGTATCTATGGCTCTCACACAGCCGGCCTGAGCGAGTCTA
GTGATCCTCTGGAACTGGTGGTCACCGGCGCCTACTCTAAGCCTACTCTGTCTGCCCTGCCTTCTCCAGT
GGTCACATCTGGCGGCAACGTGACCATCCAGTGTGATAGCCAGGTGGCCTTCGACGGCTTCATCCTGTGT
AAAGAAGGCGAGGACGAGCACCCTCAGTGCCTGAATTCTCACTCTCACGCCAGAGGCAGCAGCAGAGCCA
TCTTTTCTGTGGGCCCTGTGTCTCCTAGCCGGCGGTGGTCTTACAGATGCTACGGCTATGATAGCAGAGC
CCCTTACGTGTGGTCCCTGCCATCTGATCTGCTGGGACTGCTTGTGCCTGGCGTGTCCAAGAAACCTAGC
CTGTCTGTTCAGCCCGGACCTGTGGTTGCTCCTGGCGAGAAGCTGACATTTCAGTGTGGCTCCGACGCCG
GCTACGACAGATTCGTGCTGTACAAAGAGTGGGGCAGAGACTTCCTGCAGAGGCCTGGTAGACAACCTCA
GGCTGGACTGAGCCAGGCCAATTTCACACTGGGACCCGTGTCCAGAAGCTACGGCGGCCAGTATACTTGC
AGCGGCGCCTATAATCTGAGCAGCGAGTGGTCCGCTCCTAGCGACCCTCTGGATATCCTGATCACCGGCC
AGATCAGAGCCAGACCTTTTCTGAGCGTCAGACCTGGACCTACAGTGGCCAGCGGAGAGAATGTGACACT
GCTGTGTCAGTCCCAAGGCGGCATGCACACCTTTCTGCTGACAAAAGAGGGCGCTGCCGACAGTCCTCTG
CGGCTGAAGTCTAAGAGACAGAGCCACAAGTACCAGGCCGAGTTTCCTATGAGCCCTGTGACATCTGCCC
ACGCCGGAACATACAGATGTTATGGCAGCCTGAGCAGCAACCCCTACCTGCTGACTCACCCTTCTGATCC
ACTCGAGCTGGTGGTGTCTGGCGCTGCTGAAACACTGAGCCCTCCACAGAACAAGAGCGACAGCAAAGCC
GGCGAAGGCGCGCCGGGCGGCGACAAGACCCACACCTGCCCCCCCTGCCCAGCTCCAGAACTGCTGGGAG
GGCCTTCCGTGTTCCTGTTCCCCCCCAAGCCCAAGGACACCCTGATGATCAGCAGGACCCCCGAGGTGAC
CTGCGTGGTGGTGGCCGTGTCCCACGAGGACCCAGAGGTGAAGTTCAACTGGTACGTGGACGGCGTGGAG
GTGCACAACGCCAAGACCAAGCCCAGAGAGGAGCAGTACAACAGCACCTACAGGGTGGTGTCCGTGCTGA
CCGTGCTGCACCAGGACTGGCTGAACGGCAAAGAATACAAGTGCAAAGTCTCCAACAAGGCCCTGGCTGC
CCCAATCGAAAAGACAATCAGCAAGGCCAAGGGCCAGCCACGGGAGCCCCAGGTGTACACCCTGCCCCCC
AGCCGGGAGGAGATGACCAAGAACCAGGTGTCCCTGACCTGTCTGGTGAAGGGCTTCTACCCCAGCGATA
TCGCCGTGGAGTGGGAGAGCAACGGCCAGCCCGAGAACAACTACAAGACCACCCCCCCAGTGCTGGACAG
CGACGGCAGCTTCTTCCTGTACAGCAAGCTGACCGTGGACAAGTCCAGGTGGCAGCAGGGCAACGTGTTC
AGCTGCAGCGTGATGCACGAGGCCCTGCACAACCACTACACCCAGAAGTCCCTGAGCCTGAGCCCCGGCG
GCAGCGGTCTTAATGATATTTTCGAGGCTCAGAAGATTGAGTGGCATGAACACCACCACCATCACCACTA
AGGCCGGCCTGTAGTCACTGGCACAACGCGTTACCCGGTAAGCCAATCGGGTATACACGGTCGTCATACT
GCAGACAGGGTTCTTCTACTTTGCAAGATAGTCTTGAGTAGTAAAATAAATAGATAGAGAAAATCAGCCT
CGACTGTGCCTTCTAGTTGCCAGCCATCTGTTGTTTGCCCCTCCCCCGTGCCTTCCTTGACCCTGGAAGG
TGCCACTCCCACTGTCCTTTCCTAATAAAATGAGGAAATTGCATCACAACACTCAACCCTATCTCGGTCT
ATTCTTTTGATTTATAAGGGATTTTGCCGATTTCGGCCTATTGGTTAAAAAATGAGCTGATTTAACAAAA
ATTTAACGCGAATTAATTCTGTGGAATGTGTGTCAGTTAGGGTGTGGAAAGTCCCCAGGCTCCCCAGCAG
GCAGAAGTATGCAAAGCATGCATCTCAATTAGTCAGCAACCAGGTGTGGAAAGTCCCCAGGCTCCCCAGC
AGGCAGAAGTATGCAAAGCATGCATCTCAATTAGTCAGCAACCATAGTCCCGCCCCTAACTCCGCCCATC
CCGCCCCTAACTCCGCCCAGTTCCGCCCATTCTCCGCCCCATGGCTGACTAATTTTTTTTATTTATGCAG
AGGCCGAGGCCGCCTCTGCCTCTGAGCTATTCCAGAAGTAGTGAGGAGGCTTTTTTGGAGGCCTAGGCTT
TTGCAAAAAGCTCCCGGGAGCTTGTATATCCATTTTCGGATCTGATCAGCACGTGTTGACAATTAATCAT
CGGCATAGTATATCGGCATAGTATAATACGACAAGGTGAGGAACTAAACCATGACCGAGTACAAGCCCAC
GGTGCGCCTCGCCACCCGCGACGACGTCCCCAGGGCCGTACGCACCCTCGCCGCCGCGTTCGCCGACTAC
CCCGCCACGCGCCACACCGTCGATCCGGACCGCCACATCGAGCGGGTCACCGAGCTGCAAGAACTCTTCC
TCACGCGCGTCGGGCTCGACATCGGCAAGGTGTGGGTCGCGGACGACGGCGCCGCGGTGGCGGTCTGGAC
CACGCCGGAGAGCGTCGAAGCGGGGGCGGTGTTCGCCGAGATCGGCCCGCGCATGGCCGAGTTGAGCGGT
TCCCGGCTGGCCGCGCAGCAACAGATGGAAGGCCTCCTGGCGCCGCACCGGCCCAAGGAGCCCGCGTGGT
TCCTGGCCACCGTCGGCGTCTCGCCCGACCACCAGGGCAAGGGTCTGGGCAGCGCCGTCGTGCTCCCCGG
AGTGGAGGCGGCCGAGCGCGCCGGGGTGCCCGCCTTCCTGGAGACATCCGCGCCCCGCAACCTCCCCTTC
TACGAGCGGCTCGGCTTCACCGTCACCGCCGACGTCGAGGTGCCCGAAGGACCGCGCACCTGGTGCATGA
CCCGCAAGCCCGGTGCCTGACACGTGCTACGAGATTTCGATTCCACCGCCGCCTTCTATGAAAGGTTGGG
CTTCGGAATCGTTTTCCGGGACGCCGGCTGGATGATCCTCCAGCGCGGGGATCTCATGCTGGAGTTCTTC
GCCCACCCCAACTTGTTTATTGCAGCTTATAATGGTTACAAATAAAGCAATAGCATCACAAATTTCACAA
ATAAAGCATTTTTTTCACTGCATTCTAGTTGTGGTTTGTCCAAACTCATCAATGTATCTTATCATGTCTG
TATACCGTCGACCTCTAGCTAGAGCTTGGCGTAATCATGGTCATTACCAATGCTTAATCAGTGAGGCACC
TATCTCAGCGATCTGTCTATTTCGTTCATCCATAGTTGCCTGACTCCCCGTCGTGTAGATAACTACGATA
CGGGAGGGCTTACCATCTGGCCCCAGCGCTGCGATGATACCGCGAGAACCACGCTCACCGGCTCCGGATT
TATCAGCAATAAACCAGCCAGCCGGAAGGGCCGAGCGCAGAAGTGGTCCTGCAACTTTATCCGCCTCCAT
CCAGTCTATTAATTGTTGCCGGGAAGCTAGAGTAAGTAGTTCGCCAGTTAATAGTTTGCGCAACGTTGTT
GCCATCGCTACAGGCATCGTGGTGTCACGCTCGTCGTTTGGTATGGCTTCATTCAGCTCCGGTTCCCAAC
GATCAAGGCGAGTTACATGATCCCCCATGTTGTGCAAAAAAGCGGTTAGCTCCTTCGGTCCTCCGATCGT
TGTCAGAAGTAAGTTGGCCGCAGTGTTATCACTCATGGTTATGGCAGCACTGCATAATTCTCTTACTGTC
ATGCCATCCGTAAGATGCTTTTCTGTGACTGGTGAGTACTCAACCAAGTCATTCTGAGAATAGTGTATGC
GGCGACCGAGTTGCTCTTGCCCGGCGTCAATACGGGATAATACCGCGCCACATAGCAGAACTTTAAAAGT
GCTCATCATTGGAAAACGTTCTTCGGGGCGAAAACTCTCAAGGATCTTACCGCTGTTGAGATCCAGTTCG
ATGTAACCCACTCGTGCACCCAACTGATCTTCAGCATCTTTTACTTTCACCAGCGTTTCTGGGTGAGCAA
AAACAGGAAGGCAAAATGCCGCAAAAAAGGGAATAAGGGCGACACGGAAATGTTGAATACTCATATTCTT
CCTT
Features (pLannotate 1.2.2; 21 found; start..end, strand, type, name):
    119..143     -  CDS            KanR (fragment): aminoglycoside phosphotransferase; aph(3')-Ia; confers resistance to kanamycin
    254..842     +  rep_origin     ori: high-copy-number ColE1/pMB1/pBR322/pUC origin of replication
   1067..1084    +  terminator     rrnB T2 terminator (fragment): transcription terminator T2 from the E. coli rrnB gene
   1109..1128    -  CDS            lacZα (fragment): LacZα fragment of β-galactosidase; lacZ fragment
   1584..1600    +  protein_bind   lac operator: The lac repressor binds to the lac operator to inhibit transcription in E. coli. This inhibition can be relieved by adding lactose or isopropyl-β-D-thiogalactopyranoside (IPTG). lac repressor encoded by lacI
   1843..2146    +  enhancer       CMV enhancer: human cytomegalovirus immediate early enhancer
   2147..2350    +  promoter       CMV promoter: human cytomegalovirus (CMV) immediate early promoter
   2486..2529    +  intron         CMV intron (fragment): modified intron A from human cytomegalovirus
   2581..2599    +  promoter       SP6 promoter: promoter for bacteriophage SP6 RNA polymerase
   2603..2640    +  CDS            IgH signal sequence (fragment): signal sequence from the mouse immunoglobulin heavy chain variable region
   2746..3996    +  CDS            LILRA3 (fragment): LIRA3_HUMAN - Also known as ILT6, LIR4. Experimental evidence at protein level: Swiss-Prot protein existence level 1. Acts as soluble receptor for class I MHC antigens. Binds both classical and non-classical HLA class I molecules but with reduced affinities compared to LILRB1 or LILRB2. Binds with high affinity to the surface of monocytes, leading to abolish LPS-induced TNF-alpha production by monocytes. From Homo sapiens (Human).
   3961..4689    +  CDS            IGHG1 (fragment): IGHG1_HUMAN - Experimental evidence at protein level: Swiss-Prot protein existence level 1. Constant region of immunoglobulin heavy chains. Immunoglobulins, also known as antibodies, are membrane-bound or secreted glycoproteins produced by B lymphocytes. In the recognition phase of humoral immunity, the membrane-bound immunoglobulins serve as receptors which, upon binding of a specific antigen, trigger the clonal expansion and differentiation of B lymphocytes into immunoglobulins- secreting plasma cells. Secreted immunoglobulins mediate the effector phase of humoral immunity, which results in
   4904..5015    +  polyA_signal   bGH poly(A) signal: bovine growth hormone polyadenylation signal
   5016..5124    +  rep_origin     f1 ori (fragment): f1 bacteriophage origin of replication; arrow indicates direction of (+) strand synthesis
   5138..5467    +  promoter       SV40 promoter: SV40 enhancer and early promoter
   5515..5562    +  promoter       EM7 promoter: synthetic bacterial promoter&nbsp
   5581..6180    +  CDS            PuroR (fragment): puromycin N-acetyltransferase; pac from Streptomyces; confers resistance to puromycin
   6190..6315    +  CDS            ble (fragment): BLE_KLEPN - Experimental evidence at protein level: Swiss-Prot protein existence level 1. Binding protein with a strong affinity to the bleomycin family of antibiotics. Binds to CL990; an antimitotic-antibiotic compound. From Klebsiella pneumoniae.
   6310..6431    +  polyA_signal   SV40 poly(A) signal: SV40 polyadenylation signal
   6484..7344    -  CDS            AmpR: β-lactamase; bla; confers resistance to ampicillin, carbenicillin, and related antibiotics
   7347..89      -  promoter       AmpR promoter (fragment) (across the origin): bla
