[The description below was written by a language model from this plasmid's Addgene catalogue record and pLannotate feature annotations shown in this document.]
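Description:
pD649-HAsp-LILRA3-Fc(DAPA)-AviTag-6xHis is a mammalian expression plasmid built on the pD649 backbone for producing human LILRA3 (also known as ILT6, LIR4 or CD85E) as a secreted Fc fusion protein. It is maintained in E. coli as a high-copy plasmid through a ColE1/pUC-type origin and is selected with ampicillin via the bla gene. The sequenced record is 7,354 nt, matching the stated backbone plus a 1,248 bp insert. Short remnants of KanR, lacZα, an rrnB terminator, an f1 origin and a ble gene are annotated only as fragments and appear to be backbone vestiges.

Expression is driven by the CMV immediate early enhancer and promoter, followed by a fragment of CMV intron A and an SP6 promoter, which can serve for in vitro transcription and as a sequencing primer site. The open reading frame begins with a secretion signal. The construct name calls it HAsp, while the automated annotation matches part of it to a mouse IgH signal sequence. The LILRA3 coding region follows, cloned between retained NotI and AscI sites and fused at its C terminus to the human IgG1 Fc. This Fc carries the D265A and P329A (DAPA) substitutions, which are generally used to reduce Fc effector interactions. An AviTag for site-specific biotinylation by BirA and a 6xHis tag for metal-affinity purification follow according to the catalogue entry, though neither is annotated in the feature table. A bGH polyadenylation signal terminates the transcript. A separate SV40/EM7-driven puromycin resistance cassette with an SV40 poly(A) signal could allow selection of transfected mammalian cells.

The plasmid belongs to a collection made for a human IgSF cell-surface interactome screen of protein-protein interactions. The depositor notes that some plasmids in the collection may carry an IS4-like transposase upstream of the CMV promoter; none is annotated here.
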