Addgene plasmid #156846: pD649-HAsp-LILRA3-Fc(DAPA)-AviTag-6xHis
Purpose: Mammalian expression of secreted protein fused to Fc(DAPA)-Avi-6xHis.
Depositing lab: Chris Garcia. Depositing organization: Stanford University. Publication: A Human IgSF Cell-Surface Interactome Reveals a Complex Network of Protein-Protein Interactions. Wojtowicz WM, Vielmetter J, Fernandes RA, Siepe DH, Eastman CL, Chisholm GB, Cox S, Klock H, Anderson PW, Rue SM, Miller JJ, Glaser SM, Bragstad ML, Vance J, Lam AW, Lesley SA, Zinn K, Garcia KC. Cell. 2020 Aug 20;182(4):1027-1043.e17. doi: 10.1016/j.cell.2020.07.025. PubMed 32822567.
Backbone
  Vector backbone: pD649
  Backbone size w/o insert (bp): 6106
  Vector type: Mammalian Expression
Growth in bacteria
  Bacterial resistance: Ampicillin, 100 μg/mL
  Growth temperature: 37°C
  Growth strain: DH5alpha
  Copy number: High Copy
Gene/Insert
  Gene/Insert name: LILRA3 (alt name: LIRA3)
  Species: H. sapiens (human)
  Insert size (bp): 1248
  Mutation: Fc region of human IgG contains D265A and P329A mutations (DAPA)
  Entrez Gene: LILRA3 (a.k.a. CD85E, HM31, HM43, ILT-6, ILT6, LIR-4, LIR4)
  Promoter: CMV/SP6
  Tag / fusion protein: Fc(DAPA)-AviTag-6xHis (C terminal on backbone)
  Cloning method: Restriction Enzyme; 5′ cloning site GCGGCCGC (not destroyed); 3′ cloning site GGCGCGCC (not destroyed)
  Sequencing primers: 5′ ATTTAGGTGACACTATAG; 3′ CACGTACCAGTTGAACTTCACC
Resource information
  A portion of this plasmid was derived from a plasmid made by: synthesis by ThermoFisher
Terms and licenses: Academic/Nonprofit Terms; Industry Terms: Not Available to Industry
Depositor comments: Some plasmids in this collection may have an IS4-like element ISVsa5 family transposase upstream of the CMV promoter.
How to cite: pD649-HAsp-LILRA3-Fc(DAPA)-AviTag-6xHis was a gift from Chris Garcia (Addgene plasmid # 156846 ; http://n2t.net/addgene:156846 ; RRID:Addgene_156846)
