>Addgene plasmid #156846 | pD649-HAsp-LILRA3-Fc(DAPA)-AviTag-6xHis | depositor partial sequence | sequence record 302802 | insert (secreted protein)
GGACCTCTTCCTAAACCTACACTTTGGGCCGAGCCTGGCAGCGTGATCACACAGGGATCTCCAGTGACAC
TGAGATGCCAGGGCAGCCTGGAAACCCAAGAGTACCACCTGTACAGAGAGAAGAAAACCGCTCTGTGGAT
CACCAGGATTCCCCAAGAGCTGGTCAAGAAGGGACAGTTCCCCATCCTGAGCATCACATGGGAGCACGCC
GGCAGATACTGCTGTATCTATGGCTCTCACACAGCCGGCCTGAGCGAGTCTAGTGATCCTCTGGAACTGG
TGGTCACCGGCGCCTACTCTAAGCCTACTCTGTCTGCCCTGCCTTCTCCAGTGGTCACATCTGGCGGCAA
CGTGACCATCCAGTGTGATAGCCAGGTGGCCTTCGACGGCTTCATCCTGTGTAAAGAAGGCGAGGACGAG
CACCCTCAGTGCCTGAATTCTCACTCTCACGCCAGAGGCAGCAGCAGAGCCATCTTTTCTGTGGGCCCTG
TGTCTCCTAGCCGGCGGTGGTCTTACAGATGCTACGGCTATGATAGCAGAGCCCCTTACGTGTGGTCCCT
GCCATCTGATCTGCTGGGACTGCTTGTGCCTGGCGTGTCCAAGAAACCTAGCCTGTCTGTTCAGCCCGGA
CCTGTGGTTGCTCCTGGCGAGAAGCTGACATTTCAGTGTGGCTCCGACGCCGGCTACGACAGATTCGTGC
TGTACAAAGAGTGGGGCAGAGACTTCCTGCAGAGGCCTGGTAGACAACCTCAGGCTGGACTGAGCCAGGC
CAATTTCACACTGGGACCCGTGTCCAGAAGCTACGGCGGCCAGTATACTTGCAGCGGCGCCTATAATCTG
AGCAGCGAGTGGTCCGCTCCTAGCGACCCTCTGGATATCCTGATCACCGGCCAGATCAGAGCCAGACCTT
TTCTGAGCGTCAGACCTGGACCTACAGTGGCCAGCGGAGAGAATGTGACACTGCTGTGTCAGTCCCAAGG
CGGCATGCACACCTTTCTGCTGACAAAAGAGGGCGCTGCCGACAGTCCTCTGCGGCTGAAGTCTAAGAGA
CAGAGCCACAAGTACCAGGCCGAGTTTCCTATGAGCCCTGTGACATCTGCCCACGCCGGAACATACAGAT
GTTATGGCAGCCTGAGCAGCAACCCCTACCTGCTGACTCACCCTTCTGATCCACTCGAGCTGGTGGTGTC
TGGCGCTGCTGAAACACTGAGCCCTCCACAGAACAAGAGCGACAGCAAAGCCGGCGAA
